Addgene plasmid #248839: P2765
Purpose: P4Lacn.2 tagging casette for WTC848 with Nourseothricin resistance
Depositing lab: Joerg Stelling. Depositing organization: ETH Zurich (Swiss Federal Institute of Technology).
Backbone
  Vector backbone: pFA6
  Vector type: Yeast Expression
  Selectable markers: NAT
Growth in bacteria
  Bacterial resistance: Ampicillin, 100 μg/mL
  Growth temperature: 37°C
  Growth strain: DH5alpha
  Copy number: High Copy
Gene/Insert
  Gene/Insert name: P4Lacn.2
  Species: S. cerevisiae (budding yeast)
  Cloning method: Gibson Cloning
  Sequencing primers: 5′ M13f; 3′ M13r
Terms and licenses: Academic/Nonprofit Terms; Industry Terms: Not Available to Industry
How to cite: P2765 was a gift from Joerg Stelling (Addgene plasmid # 248839 ; http://n2t.net/addgene:248839 ; RRID:Addgene_248839)
