[The description below was written by a language model from this plasmid's Addgene catalogue record and pLannotate feature annotations shown in this document.]
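Description:
P2765 is a yeast promoter-tagging template plasmid, catalogued on a pFA6 backbone and as a yeast expression vector. It carries the P4Lacn.2 cassette with nourseothricin selection for use with WTC848. In E. coli it is maintained at high copy through a ColE1/pUC-type origin and selected with ampicillin via the β-lactamase gene. The annotated sequence also shows an f1 phage origin, a lacZα fragment with lac promoter/operator and CAP site, and flanking T7 and T3 promoters. These are typical remnants of a phagemid-style cloning region bracketing the insert. No yeast replication origin or centromere is annotated, which is consistent with a cassette meant to be amplified or excised and integrated into the genome rather than maintained episomally.

The payload has two parts in the same orientation. First comes a NAT marker, in which the Ashbya gossypii TEF promoter and terminator drive nourseothricin acetyltransferase, allowing selection of S. cerevisiae integrants. Downstream lies the P4Lacn.2 element, annotated as several fragments of the S. cerevisiae TDH3 (GAP) promoter interrupted by four lac operator sites arranged in two pairs near its 3′ end. This arrangement suggests a strong constitutive yeast promoter engineered to be repressed by LacI and relieved by IPTG. The plasmid itself contains only a short lacI fragment, so any functional repressor would have to be supplied by the host strain. A short sequence matching part of a FLAG epitope array follows the promoter, which may add an N-terminal tag to the targeted gene, though the record does not say so. The record does not define WTC848 further, nor does it name the intended target genes or the homology arms.
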