Features (pLannotate 1.2.2; 23 found; start..end, strand, type, name):
    336..1196    -  CDS            AmpR: β-lactamase; bla; confers resistance to ampicillin, carbenicillin, and related antibiotics
   1197..1301    -  promoter       AmpR promoter: bla
   1354..1782    -  rep_origin     f1 ori (sequence partly withheld): f1 bacteriophage origin of replication; arrow indicates direction of (+) strand synthesis
   1787..1944    -  CDS            lacZα (fragment): LacZα fragment of β-galactosidase; lacZ fragment
   1947..1965    +  promoter       T7 promoter: promoter for bacteriophage T7 RNA polymerase
   2025..2368    +  promoter       TEF promoter: Ashbya gossypii TEF promoter
   2375..2939    +  CDS            NrsR (fragment): nourseothricin acetyltransferase; Streptomyces noursei nat1; confers resistance to nourseothricin
   2947..3144    +  terminator     TEF terminator: Ashbya gossypii TEF terminator
   3214..3299    +  promoter       GAP promoter (fragment): S. cerevisiae TDH3; promoter for glyceraldehyde-3-phosphate dehydrogenase
   3299..3350    +  promoter       GAP promoter (fragment): S. cerevisiae TDH3; promoter for glyceraldehyde-3-phosphate dehydrogenase
   3351..3772    +  promoter       GAP promoter (fragment): S. cerevisiae TDH3; promoter for glyceraldehyde-3-phosphate dehydrogenase
   3775..3791    +  protein_bind   lac operator: The lac repressor binds to the lac operator to inhibit transcription in E. coli. This inhibition can be relieved by adding lactose or isopropyl-β-D-thiogalactopyranoside (IPTG). lac repressor encoded by lacI
   3804..3820    +  protein_bind   lac operator: The lac repressor binds to the lac operator to inhibit transcription in E. coli. This inhibition can be relieved by adding lactose or isopropyl-β-D-thiogalactopyranoside (IPTG). lac repressor encoded by lacI
   3819..3895    +  promoter       GAP promoter (fragment): S. cerevisiae TDH3; promoter for glyceraldehyde-3-phosphate dehydrogenase
   3896..3912    +  protein_bind   lac operator: The lac repressor binds to the lac operator to inhibit transcription in E. coli. This inhibition can be relieved by adding lactose or isopropyl-β-D-thiogalactopyranoside (IPTG). lac repressor encoded by lacI
   3917..3933    +  protein_bind   lac operator: The lac repressor binds to the lac operator to inhibit transcription in E. coli. This inhibition can be relieved by adding lactose or isopropyl-β-D-thiogalactopyranoside (IPTG). lac repressor encoded by lacI
   3966..3994    +  CDS            5xFLAG (fragment): five tandem FLAG® epitope tags
   4088..4106    -  promoter       T3 promoter: promoter for bacteriophage T3 RNA polymerase
   4151..4167    -  protein_bind   lac operator: The lac repressor binds to the lac operator to inhibit transcription in E. coli. This inhibition can be relieved by adding lactose or isopropyl-β-D-thiogalactopyranoside (IPTG). lac repressor encoded by lacI
   4175..4205    -  promoter       lac promoter: promoter for the E. coli lac operon
   4220..4241    -  protein_bind   CAP binding site: CAP binding activates transcription in the presence of cAMP. E. coli catabolite activator protein
   4254..4346    -  CDS            lacI (fragment): lac repressor; lacI; The lac repressor binds to the lac operator to inhibit transcription in E. coli. This inhibition can be relieved by adding lactose or isopropyl-β-D-thiogalactopyranoside (IPTG).
   4529..165     -  rep_origin     ori (across the origin): high-copy-number ColE1/pMB1/pBR322/pUC origin of replication
>Addgene plasmid #248839 | P2765 | addgene full sequence | sequence record 497169 | Addgene NGS Result
TACGGCTACACTAGAAGAACAGTATTTGGTATCTGCGCTCTGCTGAAGCCAGTTACCTTCGGAAAAAGAG
TTGGTAGCTCTTGATCCGGCAAACAAACCACCGCTGGTAGCGGTGGTTTTTTTGTTTGCAAGCAGCAGAT
TACGCGCAGAAAAAAAGGATCTCAAGAAGATCCTTTGATCTTTTCTACGGGGTCTGACGCTCAGTGGAAC
GAAAACTCACGTTAAGGGATTTTGGTCATGAGATTATCAAAAAGGATCTTCACCTAGATCCTTTTAAATT
AAAAATGAAGTTTTAAATCAATCTAAAGTATATATGAGTAAACTTGGTCTGACAGTTACCAATGCTTAAT
CAGTGAGGCACCTATCTCAGCGATCTGTCTATTTCGTTCATCCATAGTTGCCTGACTCCCCGTCGTGTAG
ATAACTACGATACGGGAGGGCTTACCATCTGGCCCCAGTGCTGCAATGATACCGCGAGACCCACGCTCAC
CGGCTCCAGATTTATCAGCAATAAACCAGCCAGCCGGAAGGGCCGAGCGCAGAAGTGGTCCTGCAACTTT
ATCCGCCTCCATCCAGTCTATTAATTGTTGCCGGGAAGCTAGAGTAAGTAGTTCGCCAGTTAATAGTTTG
CGCAACGTTGTTGCCATTGCTACAGGCATCGTGGTGTCACGCTCGTCGTTTGGTATGGCTTCATTCAGCT
CCGGTTCCCAACGATCAAGGCGAGTTACATGATCCCCCATGTTGTGCAAAAAAGCGGTTAGCTCCTTCGG
TCCTCCGATCGTTGTCAGAAGTAAGTTGGCCGCAGTGTTATCACTCATGGTTATGGCAGCACTGCATAAT
TCTCTTACTGTCATGCCATCCGTAAGATGCTTTTCTGTGACTGGTGAGTACTCAACCAAGTCATTCTGAG
AATAGTGTATGCGGCGACCGAGTTGCTCTTGTCCGGCGTCAATACGGGATAATACCGCGCCACATAGCAG
AACTTTAAAAGTGCTCATCATTGGAAAACGTTCTTCGGGGCGAAAACTCTCAAGGATCTTACCGCTGTTG
AGATCCAGTTCGATGTAACCCACTCGTGCACCCAACTGATCTTCAGCATCTTTTACTTTCACCAGCGTTT
CTGGGTGAGCAAAAACAGGAAGGCAAAATGCCGCAAAAAAGGGAATAAGGGCGACACGGAAATGTTGAAT
ACTCATACTCTTCCTTTTTCAATATTATTGAAGCATTTATCAGGGTTATTGTCTCATGAGCGGATACATA
TTTGAATGTATTTAGAAAAATAAACAAATAGGGGTTCCGCGCACATTTCCCCGAAAAGTGCCACCTAAAT
TGTAAGCGTTAATATTTTGTTAAAATTCGCGTTAAATTTTTGTTAAATCAGCTCATTTTTTAACCAATAG
GCCGAAATCGGCAAAATCCCTTATAAATCAAAAGAATAGACCGAGATAGGGT
[37 nt withheld, positions 1453-1489]
AAAGAACGTGGACTCCAACGTCAAAGG
[49 nt withheld, positions 1517-1565]
T
[91 nt withheld, positions 1567-1657]
G
[124 nt withheld, positions 1659-1782]
CCCATTCGCCATTCAGGCTGCGCAACTGTTGGGAAGGGCGATCGGTGCGGGCCTCTTCGCTATTACGCCA
GCTGGCGAAAGGGGGATGTGCTGCAAGGCGATTAAGTTGGGTAACGCCAGGGTTTTCCCAGTCACGACGT
TGTAAAACGACGGCCAGTGAATTGTAATACGACTCACTATAGGGCGAATTGGAGCTCGATCCTCGAGAGC
TTGCCTTGTCCCCGCCGGGTCACCCGGCCAGCGACATGGAGGCCCAGAATACCCTCCTTGACAGTCTTGA
CGTGCGCAGCTCAGGGGCATGATGTGACTGTCGCCCGTACATTTAGCCCATACATCCCCATGTATAATCA
TTTGCATCCATACATTTTGATGGCCGCACGGCGCGAAGCAAAAATTACGGCTCCTCGCTGCGGACCTGCG
AGCAGGGAAACGCTCCCCTCACAGACGCGTTGAATTGTCCCCACGCCGCGCCCCTGTAGAGAAATATAAA
AGGTTAGGATTTGCCACTGAGGTTCTTCTTTCATATACTTCCTTTTAAAATCTTGCTAGGATACAGTTCT
CACATCACATCCGAACATAAACAACCATGGGTACCACTCTTGACGACACGGCTTACCGGTACCGCACCAG
TGTCCCGGGGGACGCCGAGGCCATCGAGGCACTGGATGGGTCCTTCACCACCGACACCGTCTTCCGCGTC
ACCGCCACCGGGGACGGCTTCACCCTGCGGGAGGTGCCGGTGGACCCGCCCCTGACCAAGGTGTTCCCCG
ACGACGAATCGGACGACGAATCGGACGACGGGGAGGACGGCGACCCGGACTCCCGGACGTTCGTCGCGTA
CGGGGACGACGGCGACCTGGCGGGCTTCGTGGTCGTCTCGTACTCCGGCTGGAACCGCCGGCTGACCGTC
GAGGACATCGAGGTCGCCCCGGAGCACCGGGGGCACGGGGTCGGGCGCGCGTTGATGGGGCTCGCGACGG
AGTTCGCCCGCGAGCGGGGCGCCGGGCACCTCTGGCTGGAGGTCACCAACGTCAACGCACCGGCGATCCA
CGCGTACCGGCGGATGGGGTTCACCCTCTGCGGCCTGGACACCGCCCTGTACGACGGCACCGCCTCGGAC
GGCGAGCAGGCGCTCTACATGAGCATGCCCTGCCCCTAATCAGTACTGACAATAAAAAGATTCTTGTTTT
CAAGAACTTGTCATTTGTATAGTTTTTTTATATTGTAGTTGTTCTATTTTAATCAAATGTTAGCGTGATT
TATATTTTTTTTCGCCTCGACATCATCTGCCCAGATGCGAAGTTAAGTGCGCAGAAAGTAATATCATGCG
TCAATCGTATGTGAATGCTGGTCGCTATACTGCTGTCGATTCGATACTAACGCCGCCATCCAGTGTTTAA
ACGAACTAGTGCGGCCGCCAGTTCGAGTTTATCATTATCAATACTGCCATTTCAAAGAATACGTAAATAA
TTAATAGTAGTGATTTTCCTAACTTTATTTAGTCAAAAAATTAGCCTATATAACATCGTAGGTGTCTGGG
TGAACAGTTTATTCCTGGCATCCACTAATTTTAATTCTGCTGTAACCCGTACATGCCCAAAATAGGGGGC
GGGTTACACAGAATATATAACATCGTAGGTGTCTGGGTGAACAGTTTATTCCTGGCATCCACTAAATATA
ATGGAGCCCGCTTTTTAAGCTGGCATCCACTAAAAAAAAGAATCCCAGCACCAAAATATTGTTTTCTTCA
CCAACCATCAGTTCATAGGTCCATTCTCTTAGCGCAACTACAGAGAACAGGGGCACAAACAGGCAAAAAA
CGGGCACAACCTCAATGGAGTGATGCAACCTGCCTGGAGTAAATGATGACACAAGGCAATTGACCCACGC
ATGTATCTATCTCATTTTCTTACACCTTCTATTACCTTCTGCTCTCTCTGATTTGGAAAAAGCTGAAAAA
AAAGGTTGAAACCAGTTCCCTGAAATTATTAATTGTGAGCGGATAACAAAGTATAAATAGATTGTGAGCG
GATAACAATTCTGTAAATCTATTTCTTAAACTTCTTAAATTCTACTTTTATAGTTAGTCTTTTTTTTAGT
TTTAAAACACCAATTGTGAGCGGATAACAATTAATTGTGAGCGGATAACAATTACACACATAAACAAAAT
GGATTATAAAGATGACGATGACAAGGATTATAAAGATGACGATGACAAGGATTATAAAGATGACGATGAC
AAGGGAGGTGGTGGTGGTGGAGGCGGTCCGACAGAGAATCATCGATGGGTACCCAGCTTTTGTTCCCTTT
AGTGAGGGTTAATTTCGAGCTTGGCGTAATCATGGTCATAGCTGTTTCCTGTGTGAAATTGTTATCCGCT
CACAATTCCACACAACATACGAGCCGGAAGCATAAAGTGTAAAGCCTGGGGTGCCTAATGAGTGAGCTAA
CTCACATTAATTGCGTTGCGCTCACTGCCCGCTTTCCAGTCGGGAAACCTGTCGTGCCAGCTGCATTAAT
GAATCGGCCAACGCGCGGGGAGAGGCGGTTTGCGTATTGGGCGCTCTTCCGCTTCCTCGCTCACTGACTC
GCTGCGCTCGGTCGTTCGGCTGCGGCGAGCGGTATCAGCTCACTCAAAGGCGGTAATACGGTTATCCACA
GAATCAGGGGATAACGCAGGAAAGAACATGTGAGCAAAAGGCCAGCAAAAGGCCAGGAACCGTAAAAAGG
CCGCGTTGCTGGCGTTTTTCCATAGGCTCCGCCCCCCTGACGAGCATCACAAAAATCGACGCTCAAGTCA
GAGGTGGCGAAACCCGACAGGACTATAAAGATACCAGGCGTTTCCCCCTGGAAGCTCCCTCGTGCGCTCT
CCTGTTCCGACCCTGCCGCTTACCGGATACCTGTCCGCCTTTCTCCCTTCGGGAAGCGTGGCGCTTTCTC
ATAGCTCACGCTGTAGGTATCTCAGTTCGGTGTAGGTCGTTCGCTCCAAGCTGGGCTGTGTGCACGAACC
CCCCGTTCAGCCCGACCGCTGCGCCTTATCCGGTAACTATCGTCTTGAGTCCAACCCGGTAAGACACGAC
TTATCGCCACTGGCAGCAGCCACTGGTAACAGGATTAGCAGAGCGAGGTATGTAGGCGGTGCTACAGAGT
TCTTGAAGTGGTGGCCTAAC
